>Addgene plasmid #201530 | pEJS2197_Nme2-evoFERNY-i8 | addgene full sequence | sequence record 394753 | Addgene NGS Result
TAGTTATTAATAGTAATCAATTACGGGGTCATTAGTTCATAGCCCATATATGGAGTTCCGCGTTACATAA
CTTACGGTAAATGGCCCGCCTGGCTGACCGCCCAACGACCCCCGCCCATTGACGTCAATAATGACGTATG
TTCCCATAGTAACGCCAATAGGGACTTTCCATTGACGTCAATGGGTGGAGTATTTACGGTAAACTGCCCA
CTTGGCAGTACATCAAGTGTATCATATGCCAAGTACGCCCCCTATTGACGTCAATGACGGTAAATGGCCC
GCCTGGCATTATGCCCAGTACATGACCTTATGGGACTTTCCTACTTGGCAGTACATCTACGTATTAGTCA
TCGCTATTACCATGGTGATGCGGTTTTGGCAGTACATCAATGGGCGTGGATAGCGGTTTGACTCACGGGG
ATTTCCAAGTCTCCACCCCATTGACGTCAATGGGAGTTTGTTTTGGCACCAAAATCAACGGGACTTTCCA
AAATGTCGTAACAACTCCGCCCCATTGACGCAAATGGGCGGTAGGCGTGTACGGTGGGAGGTCTATATAA
GCAGAGCTGGTTTAGTGAACCGTCAGATCCGCTAGAGATCCGCGGCCGCTAATACGACTCACTATAGGGA
GAGCCGCCACCATGAAACGGACAGCCGACGGAAGCGAGTTCGAGTCACCAAAGAAGAAGCGGAAAGTCGA
AGATGCCGCCTTCAAGCCTAACCCAATCAATTACATCCTGGGACTGGCCATCGGAATCGCATCCGTGGGA
TGGGCTATGGTGGAGATCGACGAGGAGGAGAATCCTATCCGGCTGATCGATCTGGGCGTGAGAGTGTTTG
AGAGGGCCGAGGTGCCAAAGACCGGCGATTCTCTGGCTATGGCCCGGAGACTGGCACGGAGCGTGAGGCG
CCTGACACGGAGAAGGGCACACAGGCTGCTGAGGGCACGCCGGCTGCTGAAGAGAGAGGGCGTGCTGCAG
GCAGCAGACTTCGATGAGAATGGCCTGATCAAGAGCCTGCCAAACACCCCCTGGCAGCTGAGAGCAGCCG
CCCTGGACAGGAAGCTGACACCACTGGAGTGGTCTGCCGTGCTGCTGCACCTGATCAAGCACCGCGGCTA
CCTGAGCCAGCGGAAGAACGAGGGAGAGACAGCAGACAAGGAGCTGGGCGCCCTGCTGAAGGGAGTGGCC
AACAATGCCCACGCCCTGCAGACCGGCGATTTCAGGACACCTGCCGAGCTGGCCCTGAATAAGTTTGAGA
AGGAGTCCGGCCACATCAGAAACCAGAGGGGCGACTATAGCCACACCTTCTCCCGCAAGGATCTGCAGGC
CGAGCTGATCCTGCTGTTCGAGAAGCAGAAGGAGTTTGGCAATCCACACGTGAGCGGAGGCCTGAAGGAG
GGAATCGAGACCCTGCTGATGACACAGAGGCCTGCCCTGTCCGGCGACGCAGTGCAGAAGATGCTGGGAC
ACTGCACCTTCGAGCCTGCAGAGCCAAAGGCCGCCAAGAACACCTACACAGCCGAGCGGTTTATCTGGCT
GACAAAGCTGAACAATCTGAGAATCCTGGAGCAGGGATCCGAGAGGCCACTGACCGACACAGAGAGGGCC
ACCCTGATGGATGAGCCTTACCGGAAGTCTAAGCTGACATATGCCCAGGCCAGAAAGCTGCTGGGCCTGG
AGGACACCGCCTTCTTTAAGGGCCTGAGATACGGCAAGGATAATGCCGAGGCCTCCACACTGATGGAGAT
GAAGGCCTATCACGCCATCTCTCGCGCCCTGGAGAAGGAGGGCCTGAAGGACAAGAAGTCCCCCCTGAAC
CTGAGCTCCGAGCTGCAGGATGAGATCGGCACCGCCTTCTCTCTGTTTAAGACCGACGAGGATATCACAG
GCCGCCTGAAGGACAGGGTGCAGCCTGAGATCCTGGAGGCCCTGCTGAAGCACATCTCTTTCGATAAGTT
TGTGCAGATCAGCCTGAAGGCCCTGAGAAGGATCGTGCCACTGATGGAGCAGGGCAAGCGGTACGACGAG
GCCTGCGCCGAGATCTACGGCGATCACTATGGCAAGAAGAACACAGAGGAGAAGATCTATCTGCCCCCTA
TCCCTGCCGACGAGATCAGAAATCCTGTGGTGCTGAGGGCCCTGTCCCAGGCAAGAAAAGTGATCAACGG
AGTGGTGCGCCGGTACGGATCTCCAGCCCGGATCCACATCGAGACCGCCAGAGAAGTGGGCAAGAGCTTC
AAGGACCGGAAGGAGATCGAGAAGAGACAGGAGGAGAATCGCAAGGATCGGGAGAAGGCCGCCGCCAAGT
TTAGGGAGTACTTCCCTAACTTTGTGGGCGAGCCAAAGTCTAAGGACATCCTGAAGCTGCGCCTGTACGA
GCAGCAGCACGGCAAGTGTCTGTATAGCGGCAAGGAGATCAATCTGGTGCGGCTGAACGAGAAGGGCTAT
GTGGAGATCGATCACGCCCTGCCTTTCTCCAGAACCTGGGACGATTCTTTTAACAATAAGGTGCTGGTGC
TGGGCAGCGAGAACCAGAATAAGGGCAATCAGACACCATACGAGTATTTCAATGGCAAGGACAACTCCAG
GGAGTGGCAGGAGTTCAAGGCCCGCGTGGAGACCTCTAGATTTCCCAGGAGCAAGAAGCAGCGGATCCTG
CTGCAGAAGTTCGACGAGGATGGCTTTAAGGAGTGCAACCTGAATGACACCAGATACGTGAACCGGTTCC
TGTGCCAGTTTGTGGCCGATCACATCCTGCTGACCGGCAAGGGCAAGAGAAGGGTGTTCGCCTCTAATGG
CCAGATCACAAACCTGCTGAGGGGATTTTGGGGACTGAGGAAGGTGCGGGCAGAGAATGACAGACACCAC
GCACTGGATGCAGTGGTGGTGGCATGCAGCACCGTGGCAATGCAGCAGAAGATCACAAGATTCGTGAGGT
ATAAGGAGATGAACGCCTTTGACGGCAAGACCATCGATAAGGAGACAGGCAAGGTGCTGCACCAGAAGAC
CCACTTCCCCCAGCCTTGGGAGTTCTTTGCCCAGGAAGTGATGATCCGGGTGTTCGGCAAGCCAGACGGC
AAGCCTGGCGGATCAGGAGGCTCTGGCGGTTCAGGTGGATCAGGCGGTAGCGGAGGTTCAGGTGGTTTTG
AGAGGAACTACGACCCCCGGGAGCTGAGAAAGGAGACATACCTGCTGTATGAGATCAAGTGGGGCAAGTC
CGGCAAGCTGTGGAGGCACTGGTGCCAGAACAATCGCACACAGCACGCCGAGGTGTACTTCCTGGAGAAC
ATCTTTAATGCCCGGAGATTCAATCCATCTACCCACTGTAGCATCACATGGTATCTGAGCTGGTCCCCCT
GCGCCGAGTGTTCTCAGAAGATCGTGGATTTCCTGAAGGAGCACCCTAACGTGAATCTGGAGATCTATGT
GGCCCGGCTGTACTATCCAGAGAACGAGAGGAATAGGCAGGGCCTGCGGGATCTGGTGAATTCCGGCGTG
ACCATCAGAATCATGGACCTGCCAGATTACAACTATTGCTGGAAGACCTTCGTGAGCGATCAGGGAGGCG
ACGAGGATTACTGGCCAGGACACTTCGCCCCTTGGATCAAGCAGTATAGCCTGAAGCTGGGCTCCTCTGG
CTCTGAGACACCTGGCACAAGCGAGAGCGCAACACCTGAAAGCAGCGGCGAGTTTGAGGAGGCCGATACC
CCAGAGAAGCTGAGGACACTGCTGGCAGAGAAGCTGTCTAGCAGGCCAGAGGCAGTGCACGAGTACGTGA
CCCCACTGTTCGTGTCCAGGGCACCCAATCGGAAGATGTCTGGCGCCCACAAGGACACACTGAGAAGCGC
CAAGAGGTTTGTGAAGCACAACGAGAAGATCTCCGTGAAGAGAGTGTGGCTGACCGAGATCAAGCTGGCC
GATCTGGAGAACATGGTGAATTACAAGAACGGCAGGGAGATCGAGCTGTATGAGGCCCTGAAGGCAAGGC
TGGAGGCCTACGGAGGAAATGCCAAGCAGGCCTTCGACCCAAAGGATAACCCCTTTTATAAGAAGGGAGG
ACAGCTGGTGAAGGCCGTGCGGGTGGAGAAGACCCAGGAGAGCGGCGTGCTGCTGAATAAGAAGAACGCC
TACACAATCGCCGACAATGGCGATATGGTGAGAGTGGACGTGTTCTGTAAGGTGGATAAGAAGGGCAAGA
ATCAGTACTTTATCGTGCCTATCTATGCCTGGCAGGTGGCCGAGAACATCCTGCCAGACATCGATTGCAA
GGGCTACAGAATCGACGATAGCTATACATTCTGTTTTTCCCTGCACAAGTATGACCTGATCGCCTTCCAG
AAGGATGAGAAGTCCAAGGTGGAGTTTGCCTACTATATCAATTGCGACTCCTCTAACGGCAGGTTCTACC
TGGCCTGGCACGATAAGGGCAGCAAGGAGCAGCAGTTTCGCATCTCCACCCAGAATCTGGTGCTGATCCA
GAAGTATCAGGTGAACGAGCTGGGCAAGGAGATCAGGCCATGTCGGCTGAAGAAGCGCCCACCCGTGCGG
AGCGGAGGATCCGGAGGATCTGGAGGCAGCACCAACCTGTCTGACATCATCGAGAAGGAGACAGGCAAGC
AGCTGGTCATCCAGGAGAGCATCCTGATGCTGCCCGAAGAAGTCGAAGAAGTGATCGGAAACAAGCCTGA
GAGCGATATCCTGGTCCATACCGCCTACGACGAGAGTACCGACGAAAATGTGATGCTGCTGACATCCGAC
GCCCCAGAGTATAAGCCCTGGGCTCTGGTCATCCAGGATTCCAACGGAGAGAACAAAATCAAAATGCTGT
CTGGCGGCTCAAAAAGAACCGCCGACGGCAGCGAATTCGAGCCCAAGAAGAAGAGGAAAGTCTAACCGGT
CATCATCACCATCACCATTGAGTTTAAACCCGCTGATCAGCCTCGACTGTGCCTTCTAGTTGCCAGCCAT
CTGTTGTTTGCCCCTCCCCCGTGCCTTCCTTGACCCTGGAAGGTGCCACTCCCACTGTCCTTTCCTAATA
AAATGAGGAAATTGCATCGCATTGTCTGAGTAGGTGTCATTCTATTCTGGGGGGTGGGGTGGGGCAGGAC
AGCAAGGGGGAGGATTGGGAAGACAATAGCAGGCATGCTGGGGATGCGGTGGGCTCTATGGCTTCTGAGG
CGGAAAGAACCAGCTGGGGCTCGATACCGTCGACCTCTAGCTAGAGCTTGGCGTAATCATGGTCATAGCT
GTTTCCTGTGTGAAATTGTTATCCGCTCACAATTCCACACAACATACGAGCCGGAAGCATAAAGTGTAAA
GCCTAGGGTGCCTAATGAGTGAGCTAACTCACATTAATTGCGTTGCGCTCACTGCCCGCTTTCCAGTCGG
GAAACCTGTCGTGCCAGCTGCATTAATGAATCGGCCAACGCGCGGGGAGAGGCGGTTTGCGTATTGGGCG
CACTTCCGCTTCCTCGCTCACTGACTCGCTGCGCTCGGTCGTTCGGCTGCGGCGAGCGGTATCAGCTCAC
TCAAAGGCGGTAATACGGTTATCCACAGAATCAGGGGATAACGCAGGAAAGAACATGTGAGCAAAAGGCC
AGCAAAAGGCCAGGAACCGTAAAAAGGCCGCGTTGCTGGCGTTTTTCCATAGGCTCCGCCCCCCTGACGA
GCATCACAAAAATCGACGCTCAAGTCAGAGGTGGCGAAACCCGACAGGACTATAAAGATACCAGGCGTTT
CCCCCTGGAAGCTCCCTCGTGCGCTCTCCTGTTCCGACCCTGCCGCTTACCGGATACCTGTCCGCCTTTC
TCCCTTCGGGAAGCGTGGCGCTTTCTCATAGCTCACGCTGTAGGTATCTCAGTTCGGTGTAGGTCGTTCG
CTCCAAGCTGGGCTGTGTGCACGAACCCCCCGTTCAGCCCGACCGCTGCGCCTTATCCGGTAACTATCGT
CTTGAGTCCAACCCGGTAAGACACGACTTATCGCCACTGGCAGCAGCCACTGGTAACAGGATTAGCAGAG
CGAGGTATGTAGGCGGTGCTACAGAGTTCTTGAAGTGGTGGCCTAACTACGGCTACACTAGAAGAACAGT
ATTTGGTATCTGCGCTCTGCTGAAGCCAGTTACCTTCGGAAAAAGAGTTGGTAGCTCTTGATCCGGCAAA
CAAACCACCGCTGGTAGCGGTGGTTTTTTTGTTTGCAAGCAGCAGATTACGCGCAGAAAAAAAGGATCTC
AAGAAGATCCTTTGATCTTTTCTACGGGGTCTGACACTCAGTGGAACGAAAACTCACGTTAAGGGATTTT
GGTCATGAGATTATCAAAAAGGATCTTCACCTAGATCCTTTTAAATTAAAAATGAAGTTTTAAATCAATC
TAAAGTATATATGAGTAAACTTGGTCTGACAGTTACCAATGCTTAATCAGTGAGGCACCTATCTCAGCGA
TCTGTCTATTTCGTTCATCCATAGTTGCCTGACTCCCCGTCGTGTAGATAACTACGATACGGGAGGGCTT
ACCATCTGGCCCCAGTGCTGCAATGATACCGCGGGACCCACGCTCACCGGCTCCAGATTTATCAGCAATA
AACCAGCCAGCCGGAAGGGCCGAGCGCAGAAGTGGTCCTGCAACTTTATCCGCCTCCATCCAGTCTATTA
ATTGTTGCCGGGAAGCTAGAGTAAGTAGTTCGCCAGTTAATAGTTTGCGCAACGTTGTTGCCATTGCTAC
AGGCATCGTGGTGTCACGCTCGTCGTTTGGTATGGCTTCATTCAGCTCCGGTTCCCAACGATCAAGGCGA
GTTACATGATCCCCCATGTTGTGCAAAAAAGCGGTTAGCTCCTTCGGTCCTCCGATCGTTGTCAGAAGTA
AGTTGGCCGCAGTGTTATCACTCATGGTTATGGCAGCACTGCATAATTCTCTTACTGTCATGCCATCCGT
AAGATGCTTTTCTGTGACTGGTGAGTACTCAACCAAGTCATTCTGAGAATAGTGTATGCGGCGACCGAGT
TGCTCTTGCCCGGCGTCAATACGGGATAATACCGCGCCACATAGCAGAACTTTAAAAGTGCTCATCATTG
GAAAACGTTCTTCGGGGCGAAAACTCTCAAGGATCTTACCGCTGTTGAGATCCAGTTCGATGTAACCCAC
TCGTGCACCCAACTGATCTTCAGCATCTTTTACTTTCACCAGCGTTTCTGGGTGAGCAAAAACAGGAAGG
CAAAATGCCGCAGAAAAGGGAATAAGGGCGACACGGAAATGTTGAATACTCATACTCTTCCTTTTTCAAT
ATTATTGAAGCATTTATCAGGGTTATTGTCTCATGAGCGGATACATATTTGAATGTATTTAGAAAAATAA
ACAAATAGGGGTTCCGCGCACATTTCCCCGAAAAGTGCCACCTGACGTCGACGGATCGGGAGATCGATCT
CCCGATCCCCTAGGGTCGACTCTCAGTACAATCTGCTCTGATGCCGCATAGTTAAGCCAGTATCTGCTCC
CTGCTTGTGTGTTGGAGGTCGCTGAGTAGTGCGCGAGCAAAATTTAAGCTACAACAAGGCAAGGCTTGAC
CGACAATTGCATGAAGAATCTGCTTAGGGTTAGGCGTTTTGCGCTGCTTCGCGATGTACGGGCCAGATAT
ACGCGTTGACATTGATTATTGAC
Features (pLannotate 1.2.2; 16 found; start..end, strand, type, name):
    365..568     +  promoter       CMV promoter: human cytomegalovirus (CMV) immediate early promoter
    610..628     +  promoter       T7 promoter: promoter for bacteriophage T7 RNA polymerase
    705..4550    +  CDS            cas9: CAS9_NEIMA - Experimental evidence at protein level: Swiss-Prot protein existence level 1. CRISPR (clustered regularly interspaced short palindromic repeat) is an adaptive immune system that provides protection against mobile genetic elements (viruses, transposable elements and conjugative plasmids). CRISPR clusters contain spacers, sequences complementary to antecedent mobile elements, and target invading nucleic acids. CRISPR clusters are transcribed and processed into CRISPR RNA (crRNA). In type II CRISPR systems correct processing of pre-crRNA requires a trans- encoded small RNA (tracrRNA)
   4581..4829    +  CDS            UGI: UNGI_BPPB2 - Experimental evidence at protein level: Swiss-Prot protein existence level 1. This protein binds specifically and reversibly to the host uracil-DNA glycosylase, preventing removal of uracil residues from PBS2 DNA by the host uracil-excision repair system. From Bacillus phage PBS2 (Bacteriophage PBS2).
   4947..5171    +  polyA_signal   bGH poly(A) signal: bovine growth hormone polyadenylation signal
   5175..5196    +  promoter       SV40 promoter (fragment): SV40 enhancer and early promoter
   5201..5217    +  misc_feature   MCS (fragment): pBluescript multiple cloning site
   5266..5282    -  protein_bind   lac operator: The lac repressor binds to the lac operator to inhibit transcription in E. coli. This inhibition can be relieved by adding lactose or isopropyl-β-D-thiogalactopyranoside (IPTG). lac repressor encoded by lacI
   5290..5320    -  promoter       lac promoter: promoter for the E. coli lac operon
   5335..5356    -  protein_bind   CAP binding site: CAP binding activates transcription in the presence of cAMP. E. coli catabolite activator protein
   5369..5461    -  CDS            lacI (fragment): lac repressor; lacI; The lac repressor binds to the lac operator to inhibit transcription in E. coli. This inhibition can be relieved by adding lactose or isopropyl-β-D-thiogalactopyranoside (IPTG).
   5644..6232    -  rep_origin     ori: high-copy-number ColE1/pMB1/pBR322/pUC origin of replication
   6403..7263    -  CDS            AmpR: β-lactamase; bla; confers resistance to ampicillin, carbenicillin, and related antibiotics
   7264..7368    -  promoter       AmpR promoter: bla
   7439..7483    -  misc_feature   bom (fragment): basis of mobility region from pBR322
   7638..364     +  enhancer       CMV enhancer (across the origin): human cytomegalovirus immediate early enhancer
