[The description below was written by a language model from this plasmid's Addgene catalogue record and pLannotate feature annotations shown in this document.]
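Description:
pEJS2197_Nme2-evoFERNY-i8 is a 7,653 bp mammalian expression plasmid built on the pBT280 backbone. It encodes a "domain-inlaid" base editor in which the evoFERNY deaminase domain is inserted within the Nme2Cas9 protein rather than fused to a terminus. The "i8" in the name presumably designates the particular insertion site, although the record does not define it. The plasmid is maintained in E. coli through a high-copy ColE1/pUC-type origin and an ampicillin resistance gene (β-lactamase with its own promoter). No mammalian selection marker is annotated; only a short SV40 promoter fragment and remnants of lac regulatory elements and a cloning site flank the cassette.

Expression of the roughly 4.25 kb insert is driven by the human CMV immediate-early enhancer and promoter and terminated by the bovine growth hormone polyadenylation signal. A T7 promoter lies between the CMV promoter and the coding region, which could support in vitro transcription and also serves as a sequencing primer site. The automated annotation identifies one long coding feature matching Neisseria meningitidis Cas9. It does not separately label the embedded deaminase, which presumably lies inside that span. Immediately downstream is a uracil DNA glycosylase inhibitor (UGI) from phage PBS2, a component typical of cytosine base editors that blocks uracil excision so that C-to-U edits are retained. evoFERNY is generally known as an evolved cytidine deaminase, which fits the presence of UGI, even though the associated publication title emphasises adenine base editors. No guide RNA cassette is annotated, so a guide would have to be supplied separately. The construct is intended for expressing this editor in mammalian cells.
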