Addgene plasmid #201530: pEJS2197_Nme2-evoFERNY-i8
Purpose: Mammalian expression of domain inlaid Nme2-evoFERNY-i8
Depositing lab: Erik Sontheimer. Depositing organization: University of Massachusetts, Worcester. Publication: Domain-inlaid Nme2Cas9 adenine base editors with improved activity and targeting scope. Bamidele N, Zhang H, Dong X, Cheng H, Gaston N, Feinzig H, Cao H, Kelly K, Watts JK, Xie J, Gao G, Sontheimer EJ. Nat Commun. 2024 Feb 17;15(1):1458. doi: 10.1038/s41467-024-45763-5. PubMed 38368418.
Backbone
  Vector backbone: pBT280
  Total vector size (bp): 7653
  Vector type: Mammalian Expression
Growth in bacteria
  Bacterial resistance: Ampicillin, 100 μg/mL
  Growth temperature: 37°C
  Growth strain: DH5alpha
  Copy number: Unknown
Gene/Insert
  Gene/Insert name: Nme2-evoFERNY-i8
  Insert size (bp): 4254
  Promoter: CMV
  Cloning method: Gibson Cloning
  Sequencing primers: 5′ T7; 3′ M13 Reverse
Terms and licenses: Academic/Nonprofit Terms; Industry Terms: Not Available to Industry
Depositor comments: Please visit https://doi.org/10.1101/2023.04.14.536905 for bioRxiv preprint.
How to cite: pEJS2197_Nme2-evoFERNY-i8 was a gift from Erik Sontheimer (Addgene plasmid # 201530 ; http://n2t.net/addgene:201530 ; RRID:Addgene_201530)
